>Addgene plasmid #196685 | kiCAP-AAV-PAL1C | addgene full sequence | sequence record 389718 | Addgene Partial NGS Result
TCGACACGCGTGGAGGGGTGGAGTCGTGACGTGAATTACGTCATAGGGTTAGGGAGGTCCTGTATTAGAG
GTCACGTGAGTGTTTTGCGACATTTTGCGACACCATGTGGTCACGCTGGGTATTTAAGCCCGAGTGAGCA
CGCAGGGTCTCCATTTTGAAGCGGGAGGTTTGAACGCGCAGCCGCCATGCCGGGGTTTTACGAGATTGTG
ATTAAGGTCCCCAGCGACCTTGACGAGCATCTGCCCGGCATTTCTGACAGCTTTGTGAACTGGGTGGCCG
AGAAGGAATGGGAGTTGCCGCCAGATTCTGACATGGATCTGAATCTGATTGAGCAGGCACCCCTGACCGT
GGCCGAGAAGCTGCAGCGCGACTTTCTGACGGAATGGCGCCGTGTGAGTAAGGCCCCGGAGGCTCTTTTC
TTTGTGCAATTTGAGAAGGGAGAGAGCTACTTCCACATGCACGTGCTCGTGGAAACCACCGGGGTGAAAT
CCATGGTTTTGGGACGTTTCCTGAGTCAGATTCGCGAAAAACTGATTCAGAGAATTTACCGCGGGATCGA
GCCGACTTTGCCAAACTGGTTCGCGGTCACAAAGACCAGAAATGGCGCCGGAGGCGGGAACAAGGTGGTG
GATGAGTGCTACATCCCCAATTACTTGCTCCCCAAAACCCAGCCTGAGCTCCAGTGGGCGTGGACTAATA
TGGAACAGTATTTAAGCGCCTGTTTGAATCTCACGGAGCGTAAACGGTTGGTGGCGCAGCATCTGACGCA
CGTGTCGCAGACGCAGGAGCAGAACAAAGAGAATCAGAATCCCAATTCTGATGCGCCGGTGATCAGATCA
AAAACTTCAGCCAGGTACATGGAGCTGGTCGGGTGGCTCGTGGACAAGGGGATTACCTCGGAGAAGCAGT
GGATCCAGGAGGACCAGGCCTCATACATCTCCTTCAATGCGGCCTCCAACTCGCGGTCCCAAATCAAGGC
TGCCTTGGACAATGCGGGAAAGATTATGAGCCTGACTAAAACCGCCCCCGACTACCTGGTGGGCCAGCAG
CCCGTGGAGGACATTTCCAGCAATCGGATTTATAAAATTTTGGAACTAAACGGGTACGATCCCCAATATG
CGGCTTCCGTCTTTCTGGGATGGGCCACGAAAAAGTTCGGCAAGAGGAACACCATCTGGCTGTTTGGGCC
TGCAACTACCGGGAAGACCAACATCGCGGAGGCCATAGCCCACACTGTGCCCTTCTACGGGTGCGTAAAC
TGGACCAATGAGAACTTTCCCTTCAACGACTGTGTCGACAAGATGGTGATCTGGTGGGAGGAGGGGAAGA
TGACCGCCAAGGTCGTGGAGTCGGCCAAAGCCATTCTCGGAGGAAGCAAGGTGCGCGTGGACCAGAAATG
CAAGTCCTCGGCCCAGATAGACCCGACTCCCGTGATCGTCACCTCCAACACCAACATGTGCGCCGTGATT
GACGGGAACTCAACGACCTTCGAACACCAGCAGCCGTTGCAAGACCGGATGTTCAAATTTGAACTCACCC
GCCGTCTGGATCATGACTTTGGGAAGGTCACCAAGCAGGAAGTCAAAGACTTTTTCCGGTGGGCAAAGGA
TCACGTGGTTGAGGTGGAGCATGAATTCTACGTCAAAAAGGGTGGAGCCAAGAAAAGACCCGCCCCCAGT
GACGCAGATATAAGTGAGCCCAAACGGGTGCGCGAGTCAGTTGCGCAGCCATCGACGTCAGACGCGGAAG
CTTCGATCAACTACGCGGACAGGTACCAAAACAAATGTTCTCGTCACGTGGGCATGAATCTGATGCTGTT
TCCCTGCAGACAATGCGAGAGACTGAATCAGAATTCAAATATCTGCTTCACTCACGGTGTCAAAGACTGT
TTAGAGTGCTTTCCCGTGTCAGAATCTCAACCCGTTTCTGTCGTCAAAAAGGCGTATCAGAAACTGTGCT
ACATTCATCACATCATGGGAAAGGTGCCAGACGCTTGCACTGCTTGCGACCTGGTCAATGTGGACTTGGA
TGACTGTGTTTCTGAACAATAAATGACTTAAACCAGGTATTGCTGCCGATGGTTATCTTCCAGATTGGCT
CGAGGACAACCTTAGTGAACTAGTGCCACCATGAGTCGGCTGGATAAATCTAAAGTCATAAACGGCGCTC
TGGAATTACTCAATGAAGTCGGTATCGAAGGCCTGACGACAAGGAAACTCGCTCAAAAGCTGGGAGTTGA
GCAGCCTACCCTGTACTGGCACGTGAAGAACAAGCGGGCCCTGCTCGATGCCCTGGCCATCGAGATGCTG
GACAGGCATCATACCCACTTCTGCCCCCTGGAAGGCGAGTCATGGCAAGACTTTCTGCGGAACAACGCCA
AGTCATTCCGCTGTGCTCTCCTCTCACATCGCGACGGGGCTAAAGTGCATCTCGGCACCCGCCCAACAGA
GAAACAGTACGAAACCCTGGAAAATCAGCTCGCGTTCCTGTGTCAGCAAGGCTTCTCCCTGGAGAACGCA
CTGTACGCTCTGTCCGCCGTGGGCCACTTTACACTGGGCTGCGTATTGGAGGAACAGGAGCATCAAGTAG
CAAAAGAGGAAAGAGAGACACCTACCACCGATTCTATGCCCCCACTTCTGAGACAAGCAATTGAGCTGTT
CGACCGGCAGGGAGCCGAACCTGCCTTCCTTTTCGGCCTGGAACTAATCATATGTGGCCTGGAGAAACAG
CTAAAGTGCGAAAGCGGCGGGCCGGCCGACGCCCTTGACGATTTTGACTTAGACATGCTCCCAGCCGATG
CCCTTGACGACTTTGACCTTGATATGCTGCCTGCTGACGCTCTTGACGATTTTGACCTTGACATGCTCCC
CGGGTAAATGCATGAATTCGATCTAGAGGGCCCTATTCTATAGTGTCACCTAAATGCTAGAGCTCGCTGA
TCAGCCTCGACTGTGCCTTCTAGTTGCCAGCCATCTGTTGTTTGCCCCTCCCCCGTGCCTTCCTTGACCC
TGGAAGGTGCCACTCCCACTGTCCTTTCCTAATAAAATGAGGAAATTGCATCGCATTGTCTGAGTAGGTG
TCATTCTATTCTGGGGGGTGGGGTGGGGCAGGACAGCAAGGGGGAGGATTGGGAAGACAATAGCAGGCAT
GCTGGGGATGCGGTGGGCTCTATGGCTTCTGAGGCGGAAAGAACCAGCTGGGGCTCGAATCAAGCTATCA
AGTGCCACCTGACGTCTCCCTATCAGTGATAGAGAAGTCGACACGTCTCGAGCTCCCTATCAGTGATAGA
GAAGGTACGTCTAGAACGTCTCCCTATCAGTGATAGAGAAGTCGACACGTCTCGAGCTCCCTATCAGTGA
TAGAGAAGGTACGTCTAGAACGTCTCCCTATCAGTGATAGAGAAGTCGACACGTCTCGAGCTCCCTATCA
GTGATAGAGAAGGTACGTCTAGAACGTCTCCCTATCAGTGATAGAGAAGTCGACACGTCTCGAGCTCCCT
ATCAGTGATAGAGAAGGTACCCCCTATATAAGCAGAGAGATCTGTTCAAATTTGAACTGACTAAGCGGCT
CCCGCCAGATTTTGGCAAGATTACTAAGCAGGAAGTCAAGGACTTTTTTGCTTGGGCAAAGGTCAATCAG
GTGCCGGTGACTCACGAGTTTAAAGTTCCCAGGGAATTGGCGGGAACTAAAGGGGCGGAGAAATCTCTAA
AACGCCCACTGGGTGACGTCACCAATACTAGCTATAAAAGTCTGGAGAAGCGGGCCAGGCTCTCATTTGT
TCCCGAGACGCCTCGCAGTTCAGACGTGACTGTTGATCCCGCTCCTCTGCGACCGCTAGCTTCGATCAAC
TACGCGGACAGGTACCAAAACAAATGTTCTCGTCACGTGGGCATGAATCTGATGCTGTTTCCCTGCAGAC
AATGCGAGAGACTGAATCAGAATTCAAATATCTGCTTCACTCACGGTGTCAAAGACTGTTTAGAGTGCTT
TCCCGTGTCAGAATCTCAACCCGTTTCTGTCGTCAAAAAGGCGTATCAGAAACTGTGCTACATTCATCAC
ATCATGGGAAAGGTGCCAGACGCTTGCACTGCTTGCGACCTGGTCAATGTGGACTTGGATGACTGTGTTT
CTGAACAATAAATGACTTAAACCAGGTATGGCTGCCGATGGTTATCTTCCAGATTGGCTCGAGGACAACC
TTAGTGAAGGAATTCGCGAGTGGTGGGCTTTGAAACCTGGAGCCCCTCAACCCAAGGCAAATCAACAACA
TCAAGACAACGCTCGAGGTCTTGTGCTTCCGGGTTACAAATACCTTGGACCCGGCAACGGACTCGACAAG
GGGGAGCCGGTCAACGCAGCAGACGCGGCGGCCCTCGAGCACGACAAGGCCTACGACCAGCAGCTCAAGG
CCGGAGACAACCCGTACCTCAAGTACAACCACGCCGACGCCGAGTTCCAGGAGCGGCTCAAAGAAGATAC
GTCTTTTGGGGGCAACCTCGGGCGAGCAGTCTTCCAGGCCAAAAAGAGGCTTCTTGAACCTCTTGGTCTG
GTTGAGGAAGCGGCTAAGACGGCTCCTGGAAAGAAGAGGCCTGTAGAGCAGTCTCCTCAGGAACCGGACT
CCTCCGCGGGTATTGGCAAATCGGGTGCACAGCCCGCTAAAAAGAGACTCAATTTCGGTCAGACTGGCGA
CACAGAGTCAGTCCCAGACCCTCAACCAATCGGAGAACCTCCCGCAGCCCCCTCAGGTGTGGGATCTCTT
ACAATGGCTTCAGGTGGTGGCGCACCAGTGGCAGACAATAACGAAGGTGCCGATGGAGTGGGTAGTTCCT
CGGGAAATTGGCATTGCGATTCCCAATGGCTGGGGGACAGAGTCATCACCACCAGCACCCGAACCTGGGC
CCTGCCCACCTACAACAATCACCTCTACAAGCAAATCTCCAACAGCACATCTGGAGGATCTTCAAATGAC
AACGCCTACTTCGGCTACAGCACCCCCTGGGGGTATTTTGACTTCAACAGATTCCACTGCCACTTCTCAC
CACGTGACTGGCAGCGACTCATCAACAACAACTGGGGATTCCGGCCTAAGCGACTCAACTTCAAGCTCTT
CAACATTCAGGTCAAAGAGGTTACGGACAACAATGGAGTCAAGACCATCGCCAATAACCTTACCAGCACG
GTCCAGGTCTTCACGGACTCAGACTATCAGCTCCCGTACGTGCTCGGGTCGGCTCACGAGGGCTGCCTCC
CGCCGTTCCCAGCGGACGTTTTCATGATTCCTCAGTACGGGTATCTGACGCTTAATGATGGAAGCCAGGC
CGTGGGTCGTTCGTCCTTTTACTGCCTGGAATATTTCCCGTCGCAAATGCTAAGAACGGGTAACAACTTC
CAGTTCAGCTACGAGTTTGAGAACGTACCTTTCCATAGCAGCTACGCTCACAGCCAAAGCCTGGACCGAC
TAATGAATCCACTCATCGACCAATACTTGTACTATCTCTCAAAGACTATTAACGGTTCTGGACAGAATCA
ACAAACGCTAAAATTCAGTGTGGCCGGACCCAGCAACATGGCTGTCCAGGGAAGAAACTACATACCTGGA
CCCAGCTACCGACAACAACGTGTCTCAACCACTGTGACTCAAAACAACAACAGCGAATTTGCTTGGCCTG
GAGCTTCTTCTTGGGCTCTCAATGGACGTAATAGCTTGATGAATCCTGGACCTGCTATGGCCAGCCACAA
AGAAGGAGAGGACCGTTTCTTTCCTTTGTCTGGATCTTTAATTTTTGGCAAACAAGGAACTGGAAGAGAC
AACGTGGATGCGGACAAAGTCATGATAACCAACGAAGAAGAAATTAAAACTACTAACCCGGTAGCAACGG
AGTCCTATGGACAAGTGGCCACAAACCACCAGAGTGCCCAACCTACTCAGGGGACGCTTCGGGCACAGGC
GCAGACCGGCTGGGTTCAAAACCAAGGAATACTTCCGGGTATGGTTTGGCAGGACAGAGATGTGTACCTG
CAAGGACCCATTTGGGCCAAAATTCCTCACACGGACGGCAACTTTCACCCTTCTCCGCTGATGGGAGGGT
TTGGAATGAAGCACCCGCCTCCTCAGATCCTCATCAAAAACACACCTGTACCTGCGGATCCTCCAACGGC
CTTCAACAAGGACAAGCTGAACTCTTTCATCACCCAGTATTCTACTGGCCAAGTCAGCGTGGAGATCGAG
TGGGAGCTGCAGAAGGAAAACAGCAAGCGCTGGAACCCGGAGATCCAGTACACTTCCAACTATTACAAGT
CTAATAATGTTGAATTTGCTGTTAATACTGAAGGTGTATATAGTGAACCCCGCCCCATTGGCACCAGATA
CCTGACTCGTAATCTGTAATTGCTTGTTAATCAATAAACCGTTTAATTCGTTTCAGTTGAACTTTGGTCT
CTGCGTATTTCTTTCTTATCTAGTTTCCATGGCTACGTAGATAAGTAGCATGGCGGGTTAATCATTAACT
ACAGATATCCATCACACTGGCGGCCGCTCGACTAGAGCGGCCGCCACCGCGGTGGAGCTCCAGCTTTTGT
TCCCTTTAGTGAGGGTTAATTGCGCGCTTGGCGTAATCATGGTCATAGCTGTTTCCTGTGTGAAATTGTT
ATCCGCTCACAATTCCACACAACATACGAGCCGGAAGCATAAAGTGTAAAGCCTGGGGTGCCTAATGAGT
GAGCTAACTCACATTAATTGCGTTGCGCTCACTGCCCGCTTTCCAGTCGGGAAACCTGTCGTGCCAGCTG
CATTAATGAATCGGCCAACGCGCGGGGAGAGGCGGTTTGCGTATTGGGCGCTCTTCCGCTTCCTCGCTCA
CTGACTCGCTGCGCTCGGTCGTTCGGCTGCGGCGAGCGGTATCAGCTCACTCAAAGGCGGTAATACGGTT
ATCCACAGAATCAGGGGATAACGCAGGAAAGAACATGTGAGCAAAAGGCCAGCAAAAGGCCAGGAACCGT
AAAAAGGCCGCGTTGCTGGCGTTTTTCCATAGGCTCCGCCCCCCTGACGAGCATCACAAAAATCGACGCT
CAAGTCAGAGGTGGCGAAACCCGACAGGACTATAAAGATACCAGGCGTTTCCCCCTGGAAGCTCCCTCGT
GCGCTCTCCTGTTCCGACCCTGCCGCTTACCGGATACCTGTCCGCCTTTCTCCCTTCGGGAAGCGTGGCG
CTTTCTCATAGCTCACGCTGTAGGTATCTCAGTTCGGTGTAGGTCGTTCGCTCCAAGCTGGGCTGTGTGC
ACGAACCCCCCGTTCAGCCCGACCGCTGCGCCTTATCCGGTAACTATCGTCTTGAGTCCAACCCGGTAAG
ACACGACTTATCGCCACTGGCAGCAGCCACTGGTAACAGGATTAGCAGAGCGAGGTATGTAGGCGGTGCT
ACAGAGTTCTTGAAGTGGTGGCCTAACTACGGCTACACTAGAAGAACAGTATTTGGTATCTGCGCTCTGC
TGAAGCCAGTTACCTTCGGAAAAAGAGTTGGTAGCTCTTGATCCGGCAAACAAACCACCGCTGGTAGCGG
TGGTTTTTTTGTTTGCAAGCAGCAGATTACGCGCAGAAAAAAAGGATCTCAAGAAGATCCTTTGATCTTT
TCTACGGGGTCTGACGCTCAGTGGAACGAAAACTCACGTTAAGGGATTTTGGTCATGAGATTATCAAAAA
GGATCTTCACCTAGATCCTTTTAAATTAAAAATGAAGTTTTAAATCAATCTAAAGTATATATGAGTAAAC
TTGGTCTGACAGTTAGAAAAACTCATCGAGCATCAAATGAAACTGCAATTTATTCATATCAGGATTATCA
ATACCATATTTTTGAAAAAGCCGTTTCTGTAATGAAGGAGAAAACTCACCGAGGCAGTTCCATAGGATGG
CAAGATCCTGGTATCGGTCTGCGATTCCGACTCGTCCAACATCAATACAACCTATTAATTTCCCCTCGTC
AAAAATAAGGTTATCAAGTGAGAAATCACCATGAGTGACGACTGAATCCGGTGAGAATGGCAAAAGTTTA
TGCATTTCTTTCCAGACTTGTTCAACAGGCCAGCCATTACGCTCGTCATCAAAATCACTCGCATCAACCA
AACCGTTATTCATTCGTGATTGCGCCTGAGCGAGACGAAATACGCGATCGCTGTTAAAAGGACAATTACA
AACAGGAATCGAATGCAACCGGCGCAGGAACACTGCCAGCGCATCAACAATATTTTCACCTGAATCAGGA
TATTCTTCTAATACCTGGAATGCTGTTTTTCCGGGGATCGCAGTGGTGAGTAACCATGCATCATCAGGAG
TACGGATAAAATGCTTGATGGTCGGAAGAGGCATAAATTCCGTCAGCCAGTTTAGTCTGACCATCTCATC
TGTAACATCATTGGCAACGCTACCTTTGCCATGTTTCAGAAACAACTCTGGCGCATCGGGCTTCCCATAC
AAGCGATAGATTGTCGCACCTGATTGCCCGACATTATCGCGAGCCCATTTATACCCATATAAATCAGCAT
CCATGTTGGAATTTAATCGCGGCCTCGACGTTTCCCGTTGAATATGGCTCATACTCTTCCTTTTTCAATA
TTATTGAAGCATTTATCAGGGTTATTGTCTCATGAGCGGATACATATTTGAATGTATTTAGAAAAATAAA
CAAATAGGGGTTCCGCGCACATTTCCCCGAAAAGTGCCACCTAAATTGTAAGCGTTAATATTTTGTTAAA
ATTCGCGTTAAATTTTTGTTAAATCAGCTCATTTTTTAACCAATAGGCCGAAATCGGCAAAATCCCTTAT
AAATCAAAAGAATAGACCGAGATAGGGT
[37 nt withheld, positions 8849-8885]
AAAGAACGTGGACTCCAACGTCAAAGG
[49 nt withheld, positions 8913-8961]
T
[91 nt withheld, positions 8963-9053]
G
[124 nt withheld, positions 9055-9178]
CCCATTCGCCATTCAGGCTGCGCAACTGTTGGGAAGGGCGATCGGTGCGGGCCTCTTCGCTATTACGCCA
GCTGGCGAAAGGGGGATGTGCTGCAAGGCGATTAAGTTGGGTAACGCCAGGGTTTTCCCAGTCACGACGT
TGTAAAACGACGGCCAGTGAGCGCGCGTAATACGACTCACTATAGGGCGAATTGGGTACCGGGCCCCCCC
TCGATCGAGG
Features (pLannotate 1.2.2; 29 found; start..end, strand, type, name):
    187..2049    +  CDS            Rep78: REP78_AAV2S - Experimental evidence at protein level: Swiss-Prot protein existence level 1. Plays an essential role in the initiation of viral DNA synthesis. Binds specifically to an inverted terminal repeat element (ITR) on the 3' and 5' ends of the viral DNA, where it cleaves a site specifically to generate a priming site for initiation of the synthesis of a complementary strand. Plays also a role as transcriptional regulator, DNA helicase and as key factors in site-specific integration of the viral genome. Regulates host PKA activity by interacting with host PRKX as a mechanism of interferi
   2152..2828    +  CDS            rtTA3 (fragment): reverse tetracycline transactivator 3 activates expression from Tet-responsive promoters in the presence of doxycycline
   2758..2868    +  CDS            VP48: 3 tandem repeats of the minimal activation domain of herpes simplex virus VP16 (Cheng et al., 2013)
   2907..2925    -  promoter       SP6 promoter: promoter for bacteriophage SP6 RNA polymerase
   2951..3175    +  polyA_signal   bGH poly(A) signal: bovine growth hormone polyadenylation signal
   3179..3200    +  promoter       SV40 promoter (fragment): SV40 enhancer and early promoter
   3236..3256    +  promoter       tight TRE promoter (fragment): Tet-responsive promoter PTight, consisting of seven tet operator sequences followed by the minimal CMV promoter
   3273..3293    +  promoter       tight TRE promoter (fragment): Tet-responsive promoter PTight, consisting of seven tet operator sequences followed by the minimal CMV promoter
   3310..3330    +  promoter       tight TRE promoter (fragment): Tet-responsive promoter PTight, consisting of seven tet operator sequences followed by the minimal CMV promoter
   3347..3367    +  promoter       tight TRE promoter (fragment): Tet-responsive promoter PTight, consisting of seven tet operator sequences followed by the minimal CMV promoter
   3384..3404    +  promoter       tight TRE promoter (fragment): Tet-responsive promoter PTight, consisting of seven tet operator sequences followed by the minimal CMV promoter
   3421..3441    +  promoter       tight TRE promoter (fragment): Tet-responsive promoter PTight, consisting of seven tet operator sequences followed by the minimal CMV promoter
   3458..3478    +  promoter       tight TRE promoter (fragment): Tet-responsive promoter PTight, consisting of seven tet operator sequences followed by the minimal CMV promoter
   3495..3515    +  promoter       tight TRE promoter (fragment): Tet-responsive promoter PTight, consisting of seven tet operator sequences followed by the minimal CMV promoter
   3521..4138    +  CDS            Rep52 (fragment): REP52_AAV2S - Experimental evidence at protein level: Swiss-Prot protein existence level 1. Plays a critical role during packaging of viral DNA into empty capsids, where they are thought to be part of the packaging motor complex. The single stranded genomic DNA is packaged in a 3' to 5' direction and requires the association between viral DNA and Rep40. Regulates host PKA activity by interacting with host PRKX as a mechanism to interfere with helper virus propagation and to promote its own replication. From Adeno-associated virus 2 (isolate Srivastava/1982) (AAV-2).
   4158..6386    +  CDS            VP1: CAPSD_AAV2S - Experimental evidence at protein level: Swiss-Prot protein existence level 1. Capsid protein self-assembles to form an icosahedral capsid with a T=1 symmetry, about 22 nm in diameter, and consisting of 60 copies of three size variants of the capsid protein VP1, VP2 and VP3 which differ in their N-terminus. The capsid encapsulates the genomic ssDNA. Binds to host cell heparan sulfate and uses host ITGA5-ITGB1 as coreceptor on the cell surface to provide virion attachment to target cell. This attachment induces virion internalization predominantly through clathrin-dependent endocyt
   6542..6570    -  misc_feature   MCS (fragment): pBluescript multiple cloning site
   6583..6601    -  promoter       T3 promoter: promoter for bacteriophage T3 RNA polymerase
   6646..6662    -  protein_bind   lac operator: The lac repressor binds to the lac operator to inhibit transcription in E. coli. This inhibition can be relieved by adding lactose or isopropyl-β-D-thiogalactopyranoside (IPTG). lac repressor encoded by lacI
   6670..6700    -  promoter       lac promoter: promoter for the E. coli lac operon
   6715..6736    -  protein_bind   CAP binding site: CAP binding activates transcription in the presence of cAMP. E. coli catabolite activator protein
   6749..6841    -  CDS            lacI (fragment): lac repressor; lacI; The lac repressor binds to the lac operator to inhibit transcription in E. coli. This inhibition can be relieved by adding lactose or isopropyl-β-D-thiogalactopyranoside (IPTG).
   7024..7612    -  rep_origin     ori: high-copy-number ColE1/pMB1/pBR322/pUC origin of replication
   7783..8592    -  CDS            KanR: aminoglycoside phosphotransferase; aph(3')-Ia; confers resistance to kanamycin in bacteria or G418 (Geneticin®) in eukaryotes
   8593..8697    -  promoter       AmpR promoter: bla
   8750..9178    -  rep_origin     f1 ori (sequence partly withheld): f1 bacteriophage origin of replication; arrow indicates direction of (+) strand synthesis
   9183..9338    -  CDS            lacZα (fragment): LacZα fragment of β-galactosidase; lacZ fragment
   9346..9364    +  promoter       T7 promoter: promoter for bacteriophage T7 RNA polymerase
   9373..9392    -  misc_feature   MCS (fragment): pBluescript multiple cloning site
