[The description below was written by a language model from this plasmid's Addgene catalogue record and pLannotate feature annotations shown in this document.]
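Description:
kiCAP-AAV-PAL1C is a 9.4 kb Rep/Cap packaging plasmid built on a modified pUC57-Kan backbone and used to produce recombinant AAV carrying the engineered PAL1C capsid. It is propagated in E. coli from a high-copy ColE1/pUC-type origin under kanamycin selection (KanR driven by the bla promoter). The backbone also retains an f1 origin, lacZα and lac regulatory remnants, and T7, T3 and SP6 phage promoters. The record states that the backbone modifications match those of the related kiCAP-AAV-BI30 plasmid but does not detail them.

The payload is an AAV9 VP1 open reading frame carrying a seven-residue peptide insertion between amino acids 588 and 589, a surface-exposed position commonly used for capsid engineering. It is catalogued as expressed from the AAV p41 promoter. The automated annotation labels this capsid CDS by its AAV2 homologue, but the catalogue identifies it as AAV9-derived.

The feature table shows a split arrangement. An AAV2 Rep78 coding sequence is followed by a tetracycline-transactivator-like element (annotated as an rtTA3 fragment overlapping VP16-derived activation repeats) with a bGH polyadenylation signal. Next come eight repeated hits to the tight TRE promoter, consistent with an array of tet operator sites, and then a Rep52 fragment immediately upstream of VP1. This layout suggests that the transactivator boosts transcription through the Rep fragment, which would contain p41, into cap, although the record does not describe this mechanism explicitly. No ITRs are annotated, as expected for a helper construct that supplies replication and capsid functions in trans.

The plasmid is typically co-transfected with an ITR-flanked transgene plasmid and adenoviral helper functions to produce PAL1C vectors, a capsid reported to have central nervous system tropism in macaques after systemic administration.
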