Addgene plasmid #196685: kiCAP-AAV-PAL1C
Purpose: Rep/Cap plasmid for the production of PAL1C, an AAV capsid with CNS tropism in macaques.
Depositing lab: Pardis Sabeti. Depositing organization: Broad Institute. Publication: Systemic administration of novel engineered AAV capsids facilitates enhanced transgene expression in the macaque CNS. Stanton AC, Lagerborg KA, Tellez L, Krunnfusz A, King EM, Ye S, Solomon IH, Tabebordbar M, Sabeti PC. Med (N Y). 2022 Nov 15:S2666-6340(22)00456-1. doi: 10.1016/j.medj.2022.11.002. PubMed 36417917.
Backbone
  Vector backbone: pUC57-Kan
  Backbone size w/o insert (bp): 3000
  Total vector size (bp): 9398
  Modifications to backbone: Backbone modifications as in kiCAP-AAV-BI30
  Vector type: AAV
Growth in bacteria
  Bacterial resistance: Kanamycin, 50 μg/mL
  Growth temperature: 30°C
  Growth strain: NEB Stable
  Copy number: High Copy
Gene/Insert
  Gene/Insert name: AAV9 VP1 modified with 7mer insertion between amino acids 588 and 589 (alt name: PAL1C)
  Species: Synthetic
  Insert size (bp): 2232
  Mutation: PTQGTLR insert between amino acids 588 and 589 of AAV9 VP1
  Promoter: p41
  Cloning method: Restriction Enzyme; 5′ cloning site BsiWI (not destroyed); 3′ cloning site AgeI (destroyed during cloning)
  Sequencing primers: 5′ N/A; 3′ N/A
Terms and licenses: Academic/Nonprofit Terms; Industry Terms: Not Available to Industry
How to cite: kiCAP-AAV-PAL1C was a gift from Pardis Sabeti (Addgene plasmid # 196685 ; http://n2t.net/addgene:196685 ; RRID:Addgene_196685)
